>Addgene plasmid #81894 | pDONR223_WIPI1_WT | addgene full sequence | sequence record 169023 | Addgene NGS Result
GGCAGTTCCCTACTCTCGCGTTAACGCTAGCATGGATGTTTTCCCAGTCACGACGTTGTAAAACGACGGC
CAGTCTTAAGCTCGGGCCCCAAATAATGATTTTATTTTGACTGATAGTGACCTGTTCGTTGCAACAAATT
GATGAGCAATGCTTTTTTATAATGCCAACTTTGTACAAAAAAGTTGGCATGGAGGCCGAGGCCGCGGACG
CTCCCCCGGGCGGGGTTGAGTCGGCGCTCAGCTGCTTCTCTTTCAACCAGGACTGCACATCCCTAGCAAT
TGGAACTAAAGCCGGGTATAAGCTGTTTTCTCTGAGTTCTGTGGAGCAGCTGGATCAAGTCCACGGAAGC
AATGAAATCCCGGACGTCTACATCGTGGAGCGCCTCTTCTCCAGCAGCCTGGTGGTGGTAGTCAGTCACA
CAAAACCACGGCAGATGAACGTGTATCACTTCAAGAAAGGCACAGAGATCTGTAATTACAGCTACTCCAG
CAACATCTTGTCCATAAGGCTGAACCGGCAAAGGCTGCTGGTTTGCCTAGAAGAGTCCATTTATATTCAC
AACATTAAAGACATGAAGCTGTTGAAGACCCTCCTGGATATTCCTGCAAACCCAACAGGTCTATGTGCTC
TCTCTATCAACCATTCCAATTCTTACCTGGCCTATCCTGGAAGCCTGACTTCAGGGGAGATTGTGCTTTA
TGATGGAAACTCCCTGAAAACAGTCTGCACTATTGCTGCCCATGAGGGAACACTAGCTGCCATCACCTTC
AATGCCTCAGGCTCCAAACTAGCAAGTGCGTCTGAAAAAGGCACAGTCATCCGGGTGTTCTCTGTCCCTG
ATGGGCAAAAGCTCTATGAGTTCCGGAGAGGGATGAAAAGGTATGTGACAATCAGCTCTCTAGTGTTCAG
TATGGATTCACAATTCCTCTGCGCCTCCAGTAACACCGAGACGGTACACATCTTCAAGCTGGAACAGGTC
ACCAACAGTCGACCAGAAGAGCCTTCGACCTGGAGTGGCTACATGGGAAAGATGTTTATGGCTGCTACCA
ACTACCTCCCTACCCAGGTGTCAGACATGATGCATCAGGACAGGGCTTTTGCCACTGCACGCTTGAACTT
CTCCGGACAGAGGAACATCTGTACCCTCTCAACGATCCAGAAGTTGCCACGGCTGCTAGTTGCGTCATCC
AGTGGACACCTTTATATGTACAATTTGGATCCTCAGGATGGAGGAGAGTGTGTCTTAATCAAAACCCACA
GCTTGCTTGGCTCAGGAACAACAGAAGAGAATAAAGAAAATGACCTCAGACCTTCCTTACCTCAGTCTTA
TGCAGCGACCGTAGCCAGACCAAGTGCATCTTCAGCCTCCACGGTGCCAGGTTATTCTGAGGACGGCGGG
GCGCTGCGAGGAGAAGTTATTCCTGAACATGAGTTTGCGACGGGACCAGTGTGTCTTGATGATGAGAATG
AGTTTCCTCCTATAATCTTGTGCCGTGGAAATCAGAAGGGCAAAACGAAGCAGTCATGATTGCCAACTTT
CTTGTACAAAGTTGGCATTATAAGAAAGCATTGCTTATCAATTTGTTGCAACGAACAGGTCACTATCAGT
CAAAATAAAATCATTATTTGCCATCCAGCTGATATCCCCTATAGTGAGTCGTATTACATGGTCATAGCTG
TTTCCTGGCAGCTCTGGCCCGTGTCTCAAAATCTCTGATGTTACATTGCACAAGATAAAAATATATCATC
ATGCCTCCTCTAGACCAGCCAGGACAGAAATGCCTCGACTTCGCTGCTACCCAAGGTTGCCGGGTGACGC
ACACCGTGGAAACGGATGAAGGCACGAACCCAGTGGACATAAGCCTGTTCGGTTCGTAAGCTGTAATGCA
AGTAGCGTATGCGCTCACGCAACTGGTCCAGAACCTTGACCGAACGCAGCGGTGGTAACGGCGCAGTGGC
GGTTTTCATGGCTTGTTATGACTGTTTTTTTGGGGTACAGTCTATGCCTCGGGCATCCAAGCAGCAAGCG
CGTTACGCCGTGGGTCGATGTTTGATGTTATGGAGCAGCAACGATGTTACGCAGCAGGGCAGTCGCCCTA
AAACAAAGTTAAACATTATGAGGGAAGCGGTGATCGCCGAAGTATCGACTCAACTATCAGAGGTAGTTGG
CGTCATCGAGCGCCATCTCGAACCGACGTTGCTGGCCGTACATTTGTACGGCTCCGCAGTGGATGGCGGC
CTGAAGCCACACAGTGATATTGATTTGCTGGTTACGGTGACCGTAAGGCTTGATGAAACAACGCGGCGAG
CTTTGATCAACGACCTTTTGGAAACTTCGGCTTCCCCTGGAGAGAGCGAGATTCTCCGCGCTGTAGAAGT
CACCATTGTTGTGCACGACGACATCATTCCGTGGCGTTATCCAGCTAAGCGCGAACTGCAATTTGGAGAA
TGGCAGCGCAATGACATTCTTGCAGGTATCTTCGAGCCAGCCACGATCGACATTGATCTGGCTATCTTGC
TGACAAAAGCAAGAGAACATAGCGTTGCCTTGGTAGGTCCAGCGGCGGAGGAACTCTTTGATCCGGTTCC
TGAACAGGATCTATTTGAGGCGCTAAATGAAACCTTAACGCTATGGAACTCGCCGCCCGACTGGGCTGGC
GATGAGCGAAATGTAGTGCTTACGTTGTCCCGCATTTGGTACAGCGCAGTAACCGGCAAAATCGCGCCGA
AGGATGTCGCTGCCGACTGGGCAATGGAGCGCCTGCCGGCCCAGTATCAGCCCGTCATACTTGAAGCTAG
ACAGGCTTATCTTGGACAAGAAGAAGATCGCTTGGCCTCGCGCGCAGATCAGTTGGAAGAATTTGTCCAC
TACGTGAAAGGCGAGATCACCAAGGTAGTCGGCAAATAACCCTCGAGCCACCCATGACCAAAATCCCTTA
ACGTGAGTTACGCGTCGTTCCACTGAGCGTCAGACCCCGTAGAAAAGATCAAAGGATCTTCTTGAGATCC
TTTTTTTCTGCGCGTAATCTGCTGCTTGCAAACAAAAAAACCACCGCTACCAGCGGTGGTTTGTTTGCCG
GATCAAGAGCTACCAACTCTTTTTCCGAAGGTAACTGGCTTCAGCAGAGCGCAGATACCAAATACTGTTC
TTCTAGTGTAGCCGTAGTTAGGCCACCACTTCAAGAACTCTGTAGCACCGCCTACATACCTCGCTCTGCT
AATCCTGTTACCAGTGGCTGCTGCCAGTGGCGATAAGTCGTGTCTTACCGGGTTGGACTCAAGACGATAG
TTACCGGATAAGGCGCAGCGGTCGGGCTGAACGGGGGGTTCGTGCACACAGCCCAGCTTGGAGCGAACGA
CCTACACCGAACTGAGATACCTACAGCGTGAGCTATGAGAAAGCGCCACGCTTCCCGAAGGGAGAAAGGC
GGACAGGTATCCGGTAAGCGGCAGGGTCGGAACAGGAGAGCGCACGAGGGAGCTTCCAGGGGGAAACGCC
TGGTATCTTTATAGTCCTGTCGGGTTTCGCCACCTCTGACTTGAGCGTCGATTTTTGTGATGCTCGTCAG
GGGGGCGGAGCCTATGGAAAAACGCCAGCAACGCGGCCTTTTTACGGTTCCTGGCCTTTTGCTGGCCTTT
TGCTCACATGTTCTTTCCTGCGTTATCCCCTGATTCTGTGGATAACCGTATTACCGCCTTTGAGTGAGCT
GATACCGCTCGCCGCAGCCGAACGACCGAGCGCAGCGAGTCAGTGAGCGAGGAAGCGGAAGAGCGCCCAA
TACGCAAACCGCCTCTCCCCGCGCGTTGGCCGATTCATTAATGCAGCTGGCACGACAGGTTTCCCGACTG
GAAAGCGGGCAGTGAGCGCAACGCAATTAATACGCGTACCGCTAGCCAGGAAGAGTTTGTAGAAACGCAA
AAAGGCCATCCGTCAGGATGGCCTTCTGCTTAGTTTGATGCCTGGCAGTTTATGGCGGGCGTCCTGCCCG
CCACCCTCCGGGCCGTTGCTTCACAACGTTCAAATCCGCTCCCGGCGGATTTGTCCTACTCAGGAGAGCG
TTCACCGACAAACAACAGATAAAACGAAAGGCCCAGTCTTCCGACTGAGCCTTTCGTTTTATTTGATGCC
T
Features (pLannotate 1.2.2; 12 found; start..end, strand, type, name):
     38..74      -  CDS            lacZα (fragment): LacZα fragment of β-galactosidase; lacZ fragment
     91..186     +  protein_bind   attL3: mutant version of attL; recombination site for the Gateway® LR reaction LR Clonase™
    189..1526    +  CDS            WIPI1: WIPI1_HUMAN - Also known as WIPI49. Experimental evidence at protein level: Swiss-Prot protein existence level 1. Component of the autophagy machinery that controls the major intracellular degradation process by which cytoplasmic materials are packaged into autophagosomes and delivered to lysosomes for degradation (PubMed:28561066). Plays an important role in starvation- and calcium- mediated autophagy, as well as in mitophagy (PubMed:28561066). Functions downstream of the ULK1 and PI3-kinases that produce phosphatidylinositol 3-phosphate (PtdIns3P) on membranes of the endoplasmic reticulum on
   1534..1629    -  protein_bind   attL3: mutant version of attL; recombination site for the Gateway® LR reaction LR Clonase™
   1648..1666    -  promoter       T7 promoter: promoter for bacteriophage T7 RNA polymerase
   1856..1879    +  promoter       Pc promoter (fragment): intI1 (promoter lies within the coding sequence); class 1 integron promoter
   2055..2111    +  CDS            GmR (fragment): gentamycin acetyltransferase; aacC1; confers resistance to gentamycin
   2118..2909    +  CDS            SmR: aminoglycoside adenylyltransferase (Murphy, 1985); aadA; confers resistance to spectinomycin and streptomycin
   3002..3590    +  rep_origin     ori: high-copy-number ColE1/pMB1/pBR322/pUC origin of replication
   3773..3865    +  CDS            lacI (fragment): lac repressor; lacI; The lac repressor binds to the lac operator to inhibit transcription in E. coli. This inhibition can be relieved by adding lactose or isopropyl-β-D-thiogalactopyranoside (IPTG).
   3920..3947    -  terminator     rrnB T2 terminator: transcription terminator T2 from the E. coli rrnB gene
   4079..4122    +  terminator     rrnB T1 terminator: Escherichia coli rrnB; transcription terminator T1 from the E. coli rrnB gene
