[The description below was written by a language model from this plasmid's Addgene catalogue record and pLannotate feature annotations shown in this document.]
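Description:
pDONR223_WIPI1_WT is a Gateway entry clone built on the Invitrogen pDONR223 backbone and carrying the human WIPI1 open reading frame. It belongs to the Target Accelerator Plasmid Collection, a resource assembled for systematic functional testing of cancer-associated alleles. The plasmid is propagated in E. coli at high copy from a ColE1/pUC-type origin and is selected with spectinomycin through the aadA (SmR) aminoglycoside adenylyltransferase gene. An upstream integron Pc promoter fragment and a short gentamicin-resistance gene remnant are annotated next to this marker. Small lacZα and lacI fragments and the rrnB T1 and T2 terminators are backbone remnants that help insulate the cloning region from read-through transcription.

The WIPI1 coding sequence (about 1.3 kb of the 4.1 kb plasmid) sits between two attL recombination sites, both labelled attL3 by the automated annotation. These sites allow transfer of the ORF by LR Clonase reaction into any compatible destination vector. The record lists no promoter for the insert, so the clone is a shuttle for the ORF rather than an expression construct. A T7 promoter lies just outside the downstream attL site, on the opposite strand to the ORF. The insert is in the "closed" configuration, with a stop codon immediately after the coding sequence, so C-terminal tags supplied by a destination vector would not be fused. WIPI1 (also ATG18/WIPI49) encodes an autophagy component that acts downstream of ULK1 and PI3-kinases. Although the name designates the clone as wild type, the catalogue lists a T31I change relative to the reference transcript. Users should take this into account when using it as the reference allele alongside variant clones.
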