Addgene plasmid #81894: pDONR223_WIPI1_WT
Purpose: Gateway Donor vector containing WIPI1 ,part of the Target Accelerator Plasmid Collection.
Depositing lab: Jesse Boehm & William Hahn & David Root. Depositing organization: Broad Institute. Publication: Systematic Functional Interrogation of Rare Cancer Variants Identifies Oncogenic Alleles. Kim E, Ilic N, Shrestha Y, Zou L, Kamburov A, Zhu C, Yang X, Lubonja R, Tran N, Nguyen C, Lawrence MS, Piccioni F, Bagul M, Doench JG, Chouinard CR, Wu X, Hogstrom L, Natoli T, Tamayo P, Horn H, Corsello SM, Lage K, Root DE, Subramanian A, Golub TR, Getz G, Boehm JS, Hahn WC. Cancer Discov. 2016 Jul;6(7):714-26. doi: 10.1158/2159-8290.CD-16-0160. Epub 2016 May 4. PubMed 27147599.
Backbone
  Vector backbone: pDONR223
  Backbone manufacturer: Invitrogen
  Backbone size w/o insert (bp): 2790
  Vector type: Gateway Entry vector
Growth in bacteria
  Bacterial resistance: Spectinomycin, 50 μg/mL
  Growth temperature: 37°C
  Growth strain: DH5alpha
  Copy number: High Copy
Gene/Insert
  Gene/Insert name: WIPI1
  Species: H. sapiens (human)
  Mutation: T31I
  GenBank ID: NM_017983.6
  Entrez Gene: WIPI1 (a.k.a. ATG18, ATG18A, WIPI49)
  Promoter: None
  Cloning method: Gateway Cloning
  Sequencing primers: 5′ M13pUC-fwd; 3′ M13-Rev
Terms and licenses: Academic/Nonprofit Terms; Industry Terms: Not Available to Industry
Depositor comments: Closed state: stop codon immediately follows insert
How to cite: pDONR223_WIPI1_WT was a gift from Jesse Boehm & William Hahn & David Root (Addgene plasmid # 81894 ; http://n2t.net/addgene:81894 ; RRID:Addgene_81894)
