>Addgene plasmid #81894 | pDONR223_WIPI1_WT | depositor partial sequence | sequence record 155213 | Insert sequence
ATGGAGGCCGAGGCCGCGGACGCTCCCCCGGGCGGGGTTGAGTCGGCGCTCAGCTGCTTCTCTTTCAACC
AGGACTGCACATCCCTAGCAATTGGAACTAAAGCCGGGTATAAGCTGTTTTCTCTGAGTTCTGTGGAGCA
GCTGGATCAAGTCCACGGAAGCAATGAAATCCCGGACGTCTACATCGTGGAGCGCCTCTTCTCCAGCAGC
CTGGTGGTGGTAGTCAGTCACACAAAACCACGGCAGATGAACGTGTATCACTTCAAGAAAGGCACAGAGA
TCTGTAATTACAGCTACTCCAGCAACATCTTGTCCATAAGGCTGAACCGGCAAAGGCTGCTGGTTTGCCT
AGAAGAGTCCATTTATATTCACAACATTAAAGACATGAAGCTGTTGAAGACCCTCCTGGATATTCCTGCA
AACCCAACAGGTCTATGTGCTCTCTCTATCAACCATTCCAATTCTTACCTGGCCTATCCTGGAAGCCTGA
CTTCAGGGGAGATTGTGCTTTATGATGGAAACTCCCTGAAAACAGTCTGCACTATTGCTGCCCATGAGGG
AACACTAGCTGCCATCACCTTCAATGCCTCAGGCTCCAAACTAGCAAGTGCGTCTGAAAAAGGCACAGTC
ATCCGGGTGTTCTCTGTCCCTGATGGGCAAAAGCTCTATGAGTTCCGGAGAGGGATGAAAAGGTATGTGA
CAATCAGCTCTCTAGTGTTCAGTATGGATTCACAATTCCTCTGCGCCTCCAGTAACACCGAGACGGTACA
CATCTTCAAGCTGGAACAGGTCACCAACAGTCGACCAGAAGAGCCTTCGACCTGGAGTGGCTACATGGGA
AAGATGTTTATGGCTGCTACCAACTACCTCCCTACCCAGGTGTCAGACATGATGCATCAGGACAGGGCTT
TTGCCACTGCACGCTTGAACTTCTCCGGACAGAGGAACATCTGTACCCTCTCAACGATCCAGAAGTTGCC
ACGGCTGCTAGTTGCGTCATCCAGTGGACACCTTTATATGTACAATTTGGATCCTCAGGATGGAGGAGAG
TGTGTCTTAATCAAAACCCACAGCTTGCTTGGCTCAGGAACAACAGAAGAGAATAAAGAAAATGACCTCA
GACCTTCCTTACCTCAGTCTTATGCAGCGACCGTAGCCAGACCAAGTGCATCTTCAGCCTCCACGGTGCC
AGGTTATTCTGAGGACGGCGGGGCGCTGCGAGGAGAAGTTATTCCTGAACATGAGTTTGCGACGGGACCA
GTGTGTCTTGATGATGAGAATGAGTTTCCTCCTATAATCTTGTGCCGTGGAAATCAGAAGGGCAAAACGA
AGCAGTCA
